>Addgene plasmid #149555 | pYPQ266B | addgene full sequence | sequence record 306140 | Addgene NGS Result
GAGATACCTACAGCGTGAGCTATGAGAAAGCGCCACGCTTCCCGAAGGGAGAAAGGCGGACAGGTATCCG
GTAAGCGGCAGGGTCGGAACAGGAGAGCGCACGAGGGAGCTTCCAGGGGGAAACGCCTGGTATCTTTATA
GTCCTGTCGGGTTTCGCCACCTCTGACTTGAGCGTCGATTTTTGTGATGCTCGTCAGGGGGGCGGAGCCT
ATGGAAAAACGCCAGCAACGCGGCCTTTTTACGGTTCCTGGCCTTTTGCTGGCCTTTTGCTCACATGTTC
TTTCCTGCGTTATCCCCTGATTCTGTGGATAACCGTATTACCGCCTTTGAGTGAGCTGATACCGCTCGCC
GCAGCCGAACGACCGAGCGCAGCGAGTCAGTGAGCGAGGAAGCGGAAGAGCGCCCAATACGCAAACCGCC
TCTCCCCGCGCGTTGGCCGATTCATTAATGCAGCTGGCACGACAGGTTTCCCGACTGGAAAGCGGGCAGT
GAGCGCAACGCAATTAATACGCGTACCGCGAGCCAGGAAGAGTTTGTAGAAACGCAAAAAGGCCATCCGT
CAGGATGGCCTTCTGCTTAGTTTGATGCCTGGCAGTTTATGGCGGGCGTCCTGCCCGCCACCCTCCGGGC
CGTTGCTTCACAACGTTCAAATCCGCTCCCGGCGGATTTGTCCTACTCAGGAGAGCGTTCACCGACAAAC
AACAGATAAAACGAAAGGCCCAGTCTTCCGACTGAGCCTTTCGTTTTATTTGATGCCTGGCAGTTCCCTA
CTCTCGCGTTAACGCTTGCATGGATGTTTTCCCAGTCACGACGTTGTAAAACGACGGCCAGTCTTAAGCT
CGGGCCCCAAATAATGATTTTATTTTGACTGATAGTGACCTGTTCGTTGCAACAAATTGATGAGCAATGC
TTTTTTATAATGCCAACTTTGTACAAAAAAGCAGGCTCCGAATTCGCCCTTCACCATGGATTACAAGGAC
CACGACGGGGATTACAAGGACCACGACATTGATTACAAGGATGATGATGACAAGATGGCTCCGAAGAAGA
AGAGGAAGGTTGGCATCCACGGGGTGCCAGCTGCTGACAAGAAGTACTCGATCGGCCTCGCTATTGGGAC
TAACTCTGTTGGCTGGGCCGTGATCACCGACGAGTACAAGGTGCCCTCAAAGAAGTTCAAGGTCCTGGGC
AACACCGATCGGCATTCCATCAAGAAGAATCTCATTGGCGCTCTCCTGTTCGACAGCGGCGAGACGGCTG
AGGCTACGCGGCTCAAGCGCACCGCCCGCAGGCGGTACACGCGCAGGAAGAATCGCATCTGCTACCTGCA
GGAGATTTTCTCCAACGAGATGGCGAAGGTTGACGATTCTTTCTTCCACAGGCTGGAGGAGTCATTCCTC
GTGGAGGAGGATAAGAAGCACGAGCGGCATCCAATCTTCGGCAACATTGTCGACGAGGTTGCCTACCACG
AGAAGTACCCTACGATCTACCATCTGCGGAAGAAGCTCGTGGACTCCACAGATAAGGCGGACCTCCGCCT
GATCTACCTCGCTCTGGCCCACATGATTAAGTTCAGGGGCCATTTCCTGATCGAGGGGGATCTCAACCCG
GACAATAGCGATGTTGACAAGCTGTTCATCCAGCTCGTGCAGACGTACAACCAGCTCTTCGAGGAGAACC
CCATTAATGCGTCAGGCGTCGACGCGAAGGCTATCCTGTCCGCTAGGCTCTCGAAGTCTCGGAAGCTCGA
GAACCTGATCGCCCAGCTGCCGGGCGAGAAGAAGAACGGCCTGTTCGGGAATCTCATTGCGCTCAGCCTG
GGGCTCACGCCCAACTTCAAGTCGAATTTCGATCTCGCTGAGGACGCCAAGCTGCAGCTCTCCAAGGACA
CATACGACGATGACCTGGATAACCTCCTGGCCCAGATCGGCGATCAGTACGCGGACCTGTTCCTCGCTGC
CAAGAATCTGTCGGACGCCATCCTCCTGTCTGATATTCTCAGGGTGAACACCGAGATTACGAAGGCTCCG
CTCTCAGCCTCCATGATCAAGCGCTACGACGAGCACCATCAGGATCTGACCCTCCTGAAGGCGCTGGTCA
GGCAGCAGCTCCCCGAGAAGTACAAGGAGATCTTCTTCGATCAGTCGAAGAACGGCTACGCTGGGTACAT
TGACGGCGGGGCCTCTCAGGAGGAGTTCTACAAGTTCATCAAGCCGATTCTGGAGAAGATGGACGGCACG
GAGGAGCTGCTGGTGAAGCTCAAGCGCGAGGACCTCCTGAGGAAGCAGCGGACATTCGATAACGGCAGCA
TCCCACACCAGATTCATCTCGGGGAGCTGCACGCTATCCTGAGGAGGCAGGAGGACTTCTACCCTTTCCT
CAAGGATAACCGCGAGAAGATCGAGAAGATTCTGACTTTCAGGATCCCGTACTACGTCGGCCCACTCGCT
AGGGGCAACTCCCGCTTCGCTTGGATGACCCGCAAGTCAGAGGAGACGATCACGCCGTGGAACTTCGAGG
AGGTGGTCGACAAGGGCGCTAGCGCTCAGTCGTTCATCGAGAGGATGACGAATTTCGACAAGAACCTGCC
AAATGAGAAGGTGCTCCCTAAGCACTCGCTCCTGTACGAGTACTTCACAGTCTACAACGAGCTGACTAAG
GTGAAGTATGTGACCGAGGGCATGAGGAAGCCGGCTTTCCTGTCTGGGGAGCAGAAGAAGGCCATCGTGG
ACCTCCTGTTCAAGACCAACCGGAAGGTCACGGTTAAGCAGCTCAAGGAGGACTACTTCAAGAAGATTGA
GTGCTTCGATTCGGTCGAGATCTCTGGCGTTGAGGACCGCTTCAACGCCTCCCTGGGGACCTACCACGAT
CTCCTGAAGATCATTAAGGATAAGGACTTCCTGGACAACGAGGAGAATGAGGATATCCTCGAGGACATTG
TGCTGACACTCACTCTGTTCGAGGACCGGGAGATGATCGAGGAGCGCCTGAAGACTTACGCCCATCTCTT
CGATGACAAGGTCATGAAGCAGCTCAAGAGGAGGAGGTACACCGGCTGGGGGAGGCTGAGCAGGAAGCTC
ATCAACGGCATTCGGGACAAGCAGTCCGGGAAGACGATCCTCGACTTCCTGAAGAGCGATGGCTTCGCGA
ACCGCAATTTCATGCAGCTGATTCACGATGACAGCCTCACATTCAAGGAGGATATCCAGAAGGCTCAGGT
GAGCGGCCAGGGGGACTCGCTGCACGAGCATATCGCGAACCTCGCTGGCTCGCCAGCTATCAAGAAGGGG
ATTCTGCAGACCGTGAAGGTTGTGGACGAGCTGGTGAAGGTCATGGGCAGGCACAAGCCTGAGAACATCG
TCATTGAGATGGCCCGGGAGAATCAGACCACGCAGAAGGGCCAGAAGAACTCACGCGAGAGGATGAAGAG
GATCGAGGAGGGCATTAAGGAGCTGGGGTCCCAGATCCTCAAGGAGCACCCGGTGGAGAACACGCAGCTG
CAGAATGAGAAGCTCTACCTGTACTACCTCCAGAATGGCCGCGATATGTATGTGGACCAGGAGCTGGATA
TTAACAGGCTCAGCGATTACGACGTCGATCATATCGTTCCACAGTCATTCCTGAAGGATGACTCCATTGA
CAACAAGGTCCTCACCAGGTCGGACAAGAACCGGGGCAAGTCTGATAATGTTCCTTCAGAGGAGGTCGTT
AAGAAGATGAAGAACTACTGGCGCCAGCTCCTGAATGCCAAGCTGATCACGCAGCGGAAGTTCGATAACC
TCACAAAGGCTGAGAGGGGCGGGCTCTCTGAGCTGGACAAGGCGGGCTTCATCAAGAGGCAGCTGGTCGA
GACACGGCAGATCACTAAGCACGTTGCGCAGATTCTCGACTCACGGATGAACACTAAGTACGATGAGAAT
GACAAGCTGATCCGCGAGGTGAAGGTCATCACCCTGAAGTCAAAGCTCGTCTCCGACTTCAGGAAGGATT
TCCAGTTCTACAAGGTTCGGGAGATCAACAATTACCACCATGCCCATGACGCGTACCTGAACGCGGTGGT
CGGCACAGCTCTGATCAAGAAGTACCCAAAGCTCGAGAGCGAGTTCGTGTACGGGGACTACAAGGTTTAC
GATGTGAGGAAGATGATCGCCAAGTCGGAGCAGGAGATTGGCAAGGCTACCGCCAAGTACTTCTTCTACT
CTAACATTATGAATTTCTTCAAGACAGAGATCACTCTGGCCAATGGCGAGATCCGGAAGCGCCCCCTCAT
CGAGACGAACGGCGAGACGGGGGAGATCGTGTGGGACAAGGGCAGGGATTTCGCGACCGTCAGGAAGGTT
CTCTCCATGCCACAAGTGAATATCGTCAAGAAGACAGAGATACAAACGGTTGGTCAGAACGGGGGTCTTT
TCGATGATAACCCAAAATCCCCGCTTGAGGTGACCCCTTCAAAGCTGGTGCCACTCAAAAAGGAATTGAA
TCCAAAAAAGTATGGCGGATACCAAAAGCCTACAACGGCGTATCCCGTCCTCTTGATTACGGATACAAAG
CAACTTATTCCTATATCCGTTATGAATAAAAAACAGTTCGAGCAGAACCCTGTTAAGTTCCTGCGGGATA
GAGGCTATCAACAAGTGGGCAAGAACGATTTTATTAAGCTTCCTAAATATACGCTCGTGGATATTGGAGA
CGGCATAAAAAGACTTTGGGCTTCCTCGAAAGAAATACATAAGGGCAACCAACTCGTCGTCTCAAAAAAG
TCTCAGATCCTTCTTTATCATGCGCACCACCTTGATTCAGACCTCTCAAACGATTATCTTCAGAACCATA
ATCAGCAGTTTGACGTGCTCTTCAACGAGATAATTTCATTCTCTAAAAAGTGCAAGCTCGGGAAGGAGCA
CATACAGAAAATCGAAAACGTCTATTCTAACAAAAAGAACTCAGCCTCCATAGAGGAGTTGGCAGAATCA
TTCATAAAGCTCCTGGGCTTTACTCAGCTGGGCGCCACATCACCGTTTAACTTTCTGGGAGTCAAACTCA
ATCAAAAGCAGTATAAGGGCAAAAAGGACTATATTCTCCCCTGTACCGAAGGAACTCTCATCAGGCAATC
CATTACAGGGTTGTACGAAACAAGGGTCGACCTCTCAAAAATAGGAGAGGACAAGCGGCCAGCGGCGACG
AAGAAGGCGGGGCAGGCGAAGAAGAAGAAGGGAGACGACGGAGGTGGCGGTACAGGAGGGGGTGGGTCCG
CTGAGTATGTCAGGGCGTTGTTCGACTTCAATGGAAACGACGAGGAAGATCTGCCTTTTAAAAAGGGAGA
TATTCTCAGGATCAGAGATAAGCCGGAAGAACAATGGTGGAACGCTGAAGACTCTGAAGGTAAGAGAGGT
ATGATTCTTGTCCCCTACGTCGAGAAGTATTCGGGTGACTATAAAGACCACGATGGAGATTATAAGGACC
ACGATATAGATTATAAGGATGATGATGATAAGAGCGGAATGACCGATGCAGAGTACGTCAGGATTCATGA
GAAACTTGACATCTACACGTTTAAGAAACAGTTTTTCAACAACAAAAAATCTGTTAGTCACCGCTGTTAC
GTGCTGTTCGAATTGAAACGCAGAGGTGAGAGGAGAGCCTGCTTTTGGGGCTATGCCGTCAACAAGCCGC
AAAGCGGCACAGAAAGGGGCATTCACGCGGAGATATTTAGCATTAGAAAGGTCGAGGAATACCTTCGGGA
TAATCCCGGGCAATTCACTATCAATTGGTACTCTTCATGGTCCCCGTGTGCAGATTGCGCTGAAAAGATA
CTGGAGTGGTATAATCAAGAACTCAGAGGAAACGGTCACACCCTCAAGATTTGGGCTTGCAAGCTTTACT
ACGAGAAAAATGCAAGGAACCAGATCGGCCTCTGGAACTTGCGCGACAACGGCGTGGGGTTGAATGTGAT
GGTCTCGGAGCATTACCAGTGCTGCCGGAAGATATTCATTCAGTCGTCACATAATCAATTGAACGAGAAT
AGGTGGCTCGAAAAAACCCTGAAGCGGGCCGAGAAGTGGAGGAGTGAACTCTCGATAATGATCCAGGTTA
AAATACTGCATACTACCAAATCTCCGGCGGTGGGACCGAAGAAGAAGCGCAAGGTGGGGACCATGACTAA
TCTCTCAGATATAATCGAGAAGGAAACAGGAAAGCAACTGGTCATCCAAGAATCGATTTTGATGCTTCCC
GAAGAAGTCGAAGAAGTTATAGGAAATAAGCCCGAGTCTGACATACTGGTTCACACAGCGTACGATGAAA
GTACGGACGAGAATGTCATGTTGCTGACATCGGACGCACCTGAATACAAGCCTTGGGCTCTGGTCATACA
AGATAGTAACGGAGAAAATAAGATTAAAATGCTTGAAGGAAGGGGCTCCCTGCTGACATGTGGAGATGTG
GAAGAGAATCCAGGACCATCCAGGATGATAGAGCAAGATGGTTGTACCCAAGTGCTGCGGCCCCTCGGAT
GGCGGGGGTACAGCGCCATGACTGGCCATAATAGACAGTCCGCTGCTCTCATGCCTCCATGCAGCGGATG
TCAGAGGAGGGGAGCTAGGTTCTTCCTGTCTAGACCTACCTGCCCCGTGCCCTAGTGGCGGCCGCCGACG
TCCGATCGTTCAAACATTTGGCAATAAAGTTTCTTAAGATTGAATCCTGTTGCCGGTCTTGCGATGATTA
TCATATAATTTCTGTTGAATTACGTTAAGCATGTAATAATTAACATGTAATGCATGACGTTATTTATGAG
ATGGGTTTTTATGATTAGAGTCCCGCAATTATACATTTAATACGCGATAGAAAACAAAATATAGCGCGCA
AACTAGGATAAATTATCGCGCGCGGTGTCATCTATGTTACTAGATCGGGAATTGATCCCCCCTCGACAGC
TTCCGGAAAGGGCGAATTCGCAACTTTGTATACAAAAGTTGAACGAGAAACGTAAAATGATATAAATATC
AATATATTAAATTAGATTTTGCATAAAAAACAGACTACATAATACTGTAAAACACAACATATCCAGTCAC
TATGCCATCCAGCTGATATCCCCTATAGTGAGTCGTATTACATGGTCATAGCTGTTTCCTGGCAGCTCTG
GCCCGTGTCTCAAAATCTCTGATGTTACATTGCACAAGATAAAAATATATCATCATGCCTCCTCTGGACC
AGCCAGGACAGAAATGCCTCGACTTCGCTGCTACCCAAGGTTGCCGGGTGACGCACACCGTGGAAACGGA
TGAAGGCACGAACCCAGTGGACATAAGCCTGTTCGGTTCGTAAGCTGTAATGCAAGTAGCGTATGCGCTC
ACGCAACTGGTCCAGAACCTTGACCGAACGCAGCGGTGGTAACGGCGCAGTGGCGGTTTTCATGGCTTGT
TATGACTGTTTTTTTGGGGTACAGTCTATGCCTCGGGCATCCAAGCAGCAAGCGCGTTACGCCGTGGGTC
GATGTTTGATGTTATGGAGCAGCAACGATGTTACGCAGCAGGGCAGTCGCCCTAAAACAAAGTTAAACAT
TATGAGGGAAGCGGTGATCGCCGAAGTATCGACTCAACTATCAGAGGTAGTTGGCGTCATCGAGCGCCAT
CTCGAACCGACGTTGCTGGCCGTACATTTGTACGGCTCCGCAGTGGATGGCGGCCTGAAGCCACACAGTG
ATATTGATTTGCTGGTTACGGTGACCGTAAGGCTTGATGAAACAACGCGGCGAGCTTTGATCAACGACCT
TTTGGAAACTTCGGCTTCCCCTGGAGAGAGCGAGATTCTCCGCGCTGTAGAAGTCACCATTGTTGTGCAC
GACGACATCATTCCGTGGCGTTATCCAGCTAAGCGCGAACTGCAATTTGGAGAATGGCAGCGCAATGACA
TTCTTGCAGGTATCTTCGAGCCAGCCACGATCGACATTGATCTGGCTATCTTGCTGACAAAAGCAAGAGA
ACATAGCGTTGCCTTGGTAGGTCCAGCGGCGGAGGAACTCTTTGATCCGGTTCCTGAACAGGATCTATTT
GAGGCGCTAAATGAAACCTTAACGCTATGGAACTCGCCGCCCGACTGGGCTGGCGATGAGCGAAATGTAG
TGCTTACGTTGTCCCGCATTTGGTACAGCGCAGTAACCGGCAAAATCGCGCCGAAGGATGTCGCTGCCGA
CTGGGCAATGGAGCGCCTGCCGGCCCAGTATCAGCCCGTCATACTTGAAGCTAGACAGGCTTATCTTGGA
CAAGAAGAAGATCGCTTGGCCTCGCGCGCAGATCAGTTGGAAGAATTTGTCCACTACGTGAAAGGCGAGA
TCACCAAGGTAGTCGGCAAATAACCCTCGAGCCACCCATGACCAAAATCCCTTAACGTGAGTTACGCGTC
GTTCCACTGAGCGTCAGACCCCGTAGAAAAGATCAAAGGATCTTCTTGAGATCCTTTTTTTCTGCGCGTA
ATCTGCTGCTTGCAAACAAAAAAACCACCGCTACCAGCGGTGGTTTGTTTGCCGGATCAAGAGCTACCAA
CTCTTTTTCCGAAGGTAACTGGCTTCAGCAGAGCGCAGATACCAAATACTGTTCTTCTAGTGTAGCCGTA
GTTAGGCCACCACTTCAAGAACTCTGTAGCACCGCCTACATACCTCGCTCTGCTAATCCTGTTACCAGTG
GCTGCTGCCAGTGGCGATAAGTCGTGTCTTACCGGGTTGGACTCAAGACGATAGTTACCGGATAAGGCGC
AGCGGTCGGGCTGAACGGGGGGTTCGTGCACACAGCCCAGCTTGGAGCGAACGACCTACACCGAACT
Features (pLannotate 1.2.2; 17 found; start..end, strand, type, name):
    400..492     +  CDS            lacI (fragment): lac repressor; lacI; The lac repressor binds to the lac operator to inhibit transcription in E. coli. This inhibition can be relieved by adding lactose or isopropyl-β-D-thiogalactopyranoside (IPTG).
    547..574     -  terminator     rrnB T2 terminator: transcription terminator T2 from the E. coli rrnB gene
    706..749     +  terminator     rrnB T1 terminator: Escherichia coli rrnB; transcription terminator T1 from the E. coli rrnB gene
    796..832     -  CDS            lacZα (fragment): LacZα fragment of β-galactosidase; lacZ fragment
    848..947     +  protein_bind   attL1: mutant version of attL; recombination site for the Gateway® LR reaction LR Clonase™
   1011..1030    +  CDS            2xFLAG (fragment): two tandem FLAG® epitope tags
   1086..5162    +  CDS            cas9: CAS9_STRP1 - Also known as csn1 From Streptococcus pyogenes serotype M1.
   5250..5420    +  CDS            CRK (fragment): CRK_HUMAN - Experimental evidence at protein level: Swiss-Prot protein existence level 1. [Isoform Crk-II]: Regulates cell adhesion, spreading and migration (PubMed:31311869). Mediates attachment-induced MAPK8 activation, membrane ruffling and cell motility in a Rac-dependent manner. Involved in phagocytosis of apoptotic cells and cell motility via its interaction with DOCK1 and DOCK4 (PubMed:19004829). May regulate the EFNA5-EPHA3 signaling (By similarity). From Homo sapiens (Human).
   5469..5492    +  CDS            2xFLAG (fragment): two tandem FLAG® epitope tags
   6153..6404    +  CDS            UGI: UNGI_BPPB2 - Experimental evidence at protein level: Swiss-Prot protein existence level 1. This protein binds specifically and reversibly to the host uracil-DNA glycosylase, preventing removal of uracil residues from PBS2 DNA by the host uracil-excision repair system. From Bacillus phage PBS2 (Bacteriophage PBS2).
   6654..6906    +  terminator     NOS terminator: nopaline synthase terminator and poly(A) signal
   6951..7074    +  protein_bind   attR5: mutant version of attR; recombination site for the Gateway® LR reaction LR Clonase™
   7092..7110    -  promoter       T7 promoter: promoter for bacteriophage T7 RNA polymerase
   7300..7323    +  promoter       Pc promoter (fragment): intI1 (promoter lies within the coding sequence); class 1 integron promoter
   7499..7555    +  CDS            GmR (fragment): gentamycin acetyltransferase; aacC1; confers resistance to gentamycin
   7562..8353    +  CDS            SmR: aminoglycoside adenylyltransferase (Murphy, 1985); aadA; confers resistance to spectinomycin and streptomycin
   8446..217     +  rep_origin     ori (across the origin): high-copy-number ColE1/pMB1/pBR322/pUC origin of replication
