[The description below was written by a language model from this plasmid's Addgene catalogue record and pLannotate feature annotations shown in this document.]
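Description:
pYPQ266B is a Gateway entry clone built on the pNJB91 backbone for plant CRISPR cytosine base editing. It is an 8.8 kb high-copy plasmid that replicates in E. coli from a ColE1/pUC-type origin and is selected with spectinomycin through the aadA (SmR) aminoglycoside adenylyltransferase gene. Short remnants of lacI, lacZα, a gentamicin resistance gene and an integron Pc promoter are also annotated, along with rrnB T1/T2 terminators that insulate the cloning region from read-through transcription.

The payload lies between attL1 and attR5 recombination sites, an arrangement suited to multisite Gateway LR assembly, in which this module is combined with others in a destination vector. The insert, ziSpyMacCas9(D10A)-PmCDA1-UGI, is a fusion protein. Its Cas9 portion is a Streptococcus pyogenes Cas9 nickase (D10A) carrying the R221K and N394K substitutions and the PAM-interacting domain from Streptococcus macacae, which shifts recognition to A-rich NAAR PAMs. This is linked to the PmCDA1 cytidine deaminase and to the phage PBS2 uracil-DNA glycosylase inhibitor (UGI), which blocks uracil excision and so favours C-to-T outcomes. The feature table annotates the Cas9 and UGI coding regions, FLAG-tag fragments and a CRK-like segment that probably forms part of the linker. It does not label PmCDA1 itself, which presumably occupies the unannotated stretch upstream of UGI. A NOS terminator follows the coding sequence. No plant promoter is annotated within the cassette, so the promoter is presumably supplied by the destination vector, though the record does not say so. The construct is intended for building plant expression vectors for C-to-T base editing at NAAR PAM sites.
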