Addgene plasmid #149555: pYPQ266B
Purpose: Gateway entry clone for CRISPR-iSpyMacCas9 PmCDA1 C-T base editing at NAAR PAMs
Depositing lab: Yiping Qi. Depositing organization: University of Maryland, College Park. Publication: Expanding plant genome-editing scope by an engineered iSpyMacCas9 system that targets A-rich PAM sequences. Sretenovic S, Yin D, Levav A, Selengut JD, Mount SM, Qi Y. Plant Commun. 2020 Jul 22;2(2):100101. doi: 10.1016/j.xplc.2020.100101. eCollection 2021 Mar 8. PubMed 33898973.
Backbone
  Vector backbone: pNJB91
  Total vector size (bp): 8817
  Vector type: Plant Expression, CRISPR
Growth in bacteria
  Bacterial resistance: Spectinomycin, 50 μg/mL
  Growth temperature: 37°C
  Growth strain: DH5alpha
  Copy number: High Copy
Gene/Insert
  Gene/Insert name: ziSpyMacCas9(D10A)-PmCDA1-UGI
  Mutation: D10A, R221K, N394K, Protospacer interacting domain form Streptococcus macacae
Terms and licenses: Academic/Nonprofit Terms; Industry Terms: Not Available to Industry
How to cite: pYPQ266B was a gift from Yiping Qi (Addgene plasmid # 149555 ; http://n2t.net/addgene:149555 ; RRID:Addgene_149555)
